>Addgene plasmid #148477 | pAc5.1C-RLuc-V5His6-A90-HhR_AD | depositor full sequence | sequence record 290925 | Full Sequence
CATTATTATCATGACATTAACCTATAAAAATAGGCGTATCACGAGGCCCTTTCGTCTTCAAGGAATTAAT
TCTATATTCTAAAAACACAAATGATACTTCTAAAAAAAATCATGAATGGCATCAACTCTGAATCAAATCT
TTGCAGATGCACCTACTTCTCATTTCCACTGTCACATCATTTTTCCAGATCTCGCTGCCTGTTATGTGGC
CCACAAACCAAGACACGTTTTATGGCCATTAAAGCTGGCTGATCGTCGCCAAACACCAAATACATATCAA
TATGTACATTCGAGAAAGAAGCGATCAAAGAAGCGTCTTCGGGCGAGTAGGAGAATGCGGAGGAGAAGGA
GAACGAGCTGATCTAGTATCTCTCCACAATCCAATGCCAACTGACCAACTGGCCATATTCGGAGCAATTT
GAAGCCAATTTCCATCGCCTGGCGATCGCTCCATTCTTGGCTATATGTTTTTCACCGTTCCCGGGGCCAT
TTTCAAAGACTCGTCGGTAAGATAAGATTGTGTCACTCGCTGTCTCTCTTCATTTGTCGAAGAATGCTGA
GGAATTTCGCGATGACGTCGGCGAGTATTTTGAAGAATGAGAATAATTTGTATTTATACGAAAATCAGTT
AGTGGAATTTTCTACAAAAACATGTTATCTATAGATAATTTTGTTGCAAAATATGTTGACTATGACAAAG
ATTGTATGTATATACCTTTAATGTATTCTCATTTTCTTATGTATTTATAATGGCAATGATGATACTGATG
ATATTTTAAGATGATGCCAGACCACAGGCTGATTTCTGCGTCTTTTGCCGAACGCAGTGCATGTGCGGTT
GTTGTTTTTTGGAATAGTTTCAATTTTCGGACTGTCCGCTTTGATTTCAGTTTCTTGGCTTATTCAAAAA
GCAAAGTAAAGCCAAAAAAGCGAGATGGCAATACCAAATGCGGCAAAACGGTAGTGGAAGGAAAGGGGTG
CGGGGCAGCGGAAGGAAGGGTGGGGCGGGGCGTGGCGGGGTCTGTGGCTGGGCGCGACGTCACCGACGTT
GGAGCCACTCCTTTGACCATGTGTGCGTGTGTGTATTATTCGTGTCTCGCCACTCGCCGGTTGTTTTTTT
CTTTTTATCTCGCTCTCTCTAGCGCCATCTCGTACGCATGCTCAACGCACCGCATGTTGCCGTGTCCTTT
ATGCGTCATTTTGGCTCGAAATAGGCAATTATTTAAACAAAGATTAGTCAACGAAAACGCTAAAATAAAT
AAGTCTACAATATGGTTACTTATTGCCATGTGTGTGCAGCCAACGATAGCAACAAAAGCAACAACACAGT
GGCTTTCCCTCTTTCACTTTTTGTTTGCAAGCGCGTGCGAGCAAGACGGCACGACCGGCAAACGCAATTA
CGCTGACAAAGAGCAGACGAAGTTTTGGCCGAAAAACATCAAGGCGCCTGATACGAATGCATTTGCAATA
ACAATTGCGATATTTAATATTGTTTATGAAGCTGTTTGACTTCAAAACACACAAAAAAAAAAATAAAACA
AATTATTTGAAAGAGAATTAGGAATCGGACAGCTTATCGTTACGGGCTAACAGCACACCGAGACGAAATA
GCTTACCTGACGTCACAGCCTCTGGAAGAACTGCCGCCAAGCAGAGAGAGAGAGAAAAAGAGGGAGAGCA
GCTTAGACCGCATGTGCTTGTGTGTGAGGCGTCTCTCTCTTCGTCTCCTGTTTGCGCAAACGCATAGACT
GCACTGAGAAAATCGATTACCTATTTTTTATGAATGAATATTTGCACTATTACTATTCAAAACTATTAAG
ATAGCAATCACATTCAATAGCCAAATACTATACCACCTGAGCGATGCAACGAAATGATCAATTTGAGCAA
AAATGCTGCATATTTAGGACGGCATCATTATAGAAATGCTTCTTGCTGTGTACTTTTCTCTCGTCTGGCA
GCTGTTTCGCCGTTATTGTTAAAACCGGCTTAAGTTAGGTGTGTTTTCTACGACTAGTGATGCCCCTACT
AGAAGATGTGTGTTGCACAAATGTCCCTGAATAACCAATTTGAAGTGCAGATAGCAGTAAACGTAAGCTA
ATATGAATATTATTTAACTGTAATGTTTTAATATCGCTGGACATTACTAATAAACCCACTATAAACACAT
GTACATATGTATGTTTTGGCATACAATGAGTAGTTGGGGAAAAAATGTGTAAAAGCACCGTGACCATCAC
AGCATAAAGATAACCAGCTGAAGTATCGAATATGAGTAACCCCCAAATTGAATCACATGCCGCAACTGAT
AGGACCCATGGAAGTACACTCTTCATGGCGATATACAAGACACACACAAGCACGAACACCCAGTTGCGGA
GGAAATTCTCCGTAAATGAAAACCCAATCGGCGAACAATTCATACCCATATATGGTAAAAGTTTTGAACG
CGACTTGAGAGCGGAGAGCATTGCGGCTGATAAGGTTTTAGCGCTAAGCGGGCTTTATAAAACGGGCTGC
GGGACCAGTTTTCATATCACTACCGTTTGAGTTCTTGTGCTGTGTGGATACTCCTCCCGACACAAAGCCG
CTCCATCAGCCAGCAGTCGTCTAATCCAGAGACCCCGGATCGGGGTACCTACTAGTCCAGTGTGGTGGAA
TTCCAACATGACTTCGAAAGTTTATGATCCAGAACAAAGGAAACGGATGATAACTGGTCCGCAGTGGTGG
GCCAGATGTAAACAAATGAATGTTCTTGATTCATTTATTAATTATTATGATTCAGAAAAACATGCAGAAA
ATGCTGTTATTTTTTTACATGGTAACGCGGCCTCTTCTTATTTATGGCGACATGTTGTGCCACATATTGA
GCCAGTAGCGCGGTGTATTATACCAGACCTTATTGGTATGGGCAAATCAGGCAAATCTGGTAATGGTTCT
TATAGGTTACTTGATCATTACAAATATCTTACTGCATGGTTTGAACTTCTTAATTTACCAAAGAAGATCA
TTTTTGTCGGCCATGATTGGGGTGCTTGTTTGGCATTTCATTATAGCTATGAGCATCAAGATAAGATCAA
AGCAATAGTTCACGCTGAAAGTGTAGTAGATGTGATTGAATCATGGGATGAATGGCCTGATATTGAAGAA
GATATTGCGTTGATCAAATCTGAAGAAGGAGAAAAAATGGTTTTGGAGAATAACTTCTTCGTGGAAACCA
TGTTGCCATCAAAAATCATGAGAAAGTTAGAACCAGAAGAATTTGCAGCATATCTTGAACCATTCAAAGA
GAAAGGTGAAGTTCGTCGTCCAACATTATCATGGCCTCGTGAAATCCCGTTAGTAAAAGGTGGTAAACCT
GACGTTGTACAAATTGTTAGGAATTATAATGCTTATCTACGTGCAAGTGATGATTTACCAAAAATGTTTA
TTGAATCGGACCCAGGATTCTTTTCCAATGCTATTGTTGAAGGTGCCAAGAAGTTTCCTAATACTGAATT
TGTCAAAGTAAAAGGTCTTCATTTTTCGCAAGAAGATGCACCTGATGAAATGGGAAAATATATCAAATCG
TTCGTTGAGCGAGTTCTCAAAACTGAACAAGCTCGAGGTCACCCATTCGAAGGTAAGCCTATCCCTAACC
CTCTCCTCGGTCTCGATTCTACGCGTACCGGTCATCATCACCATCACCATTGAGTTTAAACCCGCTGATC
AGCCTCGACTGTGCCTTCTAAGGCCTGAGCTCGCTGATCAGCCTCGATCGAGGATCCAGACATGATAAGA
TACATTGATGAGTTTGGACAAACCACAACTAGAATGCAGTGAAAAAAATGCTTTATTTGTGAAATTTGTG
ATGCTATTGCTGCGGCCGCATACAAAGGATCTGGCTGCTAGATAAAAAAAAAAAAAAAAAAAAAAAAAAA
AAAAAAAAAAAAAAAAAAAAAAAAAAAAAAAAAAAAAAAAAAAAAAAAAAAAAAAAAAAAAAAAAAAAAC
CTGTCACCGGATGTGTTTTCCGGTCTGATGAGTCCGTGAGGACGAAACAGGGAATTCGATATCAAGCTTA
TCGATACCGTCGACCGATGCCCTTGAGAGCCTTCAACCCAGTCAGCTCCTTCCGGTGGGCGCGGGGCATG
ACTATCGTCGCCGCACTTATGACTGTCTTCTTTATCATGCAACTCGTAGGACAGGTGCCGGCAGCGCTCT
GGGTCATTTTCGGCGAGGACCGCTTTCGCTGGAGCGCGACGATGATCGGCCTGTCGCTTGCGGTATTCGG
AATCTTGCACGCCCTCGCTCAAGCCTTCGTCACTGGTCCCGCCACCAAACGTTTCGGCGAGAAGCAGGCC
ATTATCGCCGGCATGGCGGCCGACGCGCTGGGCTACGTCTTGCTGGCGTTCGCGACGCGAGGCTGGATGG
CCTTCCCCATTATGATTCTTCTCGCTTCCGGCGGCATCGGGATGCCCGCGTTGCAGGCCATGCTGTCCAG
GCAGGTAGATGACGACCATCAGGGACAGCTTCAAGGATCGCTCGCGGCTCTTACCAGCCAGCAAAAGGCC
AGGAACCGTAAAAAGGCCGCGTTGCTGGCGTTTTTCCATAGGCTCCGCCCCCCTGACGAGCATCACAAAA
ATCGACGCTCAAGTCAGAGGTGGCGAAACCCGACAGGACTATAAAGATACCAGGCGTTTCCCCCTGGAAG
CTCCCTCGTGCGCTCTCCTGTTCCGACCCTGCCGCTTACCGGATACCTGTCCGCCTTTCTCCCTTCGGGA
AGCGTGGCGCTTTCTCAATGCTCACGCTGTAGGTATCTCAGTTCGGTGTAGGTCGTTCGCTCCAAGCTGG
GCTGTGTGCACGAACCCCCCGTTCAGCCCGACCGCTGCGCCTTATCCGGTAACTATCGTCTTGAGTCCAA
CCCGGTAAGACACGACTTATCGCCACTGGCAGCAGCCACTGGTAACAGGATTAGCAGAGCGAGGTATGTA
GGCGGTGCTACAGAGTTCTTGAAGTGGTGGCCTAACTACGGCTACACTAGAAGGACAGTATTTGGTATCT
GCGCTCTGCTGAAGCCAGTTACCTTCGGAAAAAGAGTTGGTAGCTCTTGATCCGGCAAACAAACCACCGC
TGGTAGCGGTGGTTTTTTTGTTTGCAAGCAGCAGATTACGCGCAGAAAAAAAGGATCTCAAGAAGATCCT
TTGATCTTTTCTACGGGGTCTGACGCTCAGTGGAACGAAAACTCACGTTAAGGGATTTTGGTCATGAGAT
TATCAAAAAGGATCTTCACCTAGATCCTTTTAAATTAAAAATGAAGTTTTAAATCAATCTAAAGTATATA
TGAGTAAACTTGGTCTGACAGTTACCAATGCTTAATCAGTGAGGCACCTATCTCAGCGATCTGTCTATTT
CGTTCATCCATAGTTGCCTGACTCCCCGTCGTGTAGATAACTACGATACGGGAGGGCTTACCATCTGGCC
CCAGTGCTGCAATGATACCGCGAGACCCACGCTCACCGGCTCCAGATTTATCAGCAATAAACCAGCCAGC
CGGAAGGGCCGAGCGCAGAAGTGGTCCTGCAACTTTATCCGCCTCCATCCAGTCTATTAATTGTTGCCGG
GAAGCTAGAGTAAGTAGTTCGCCAGTTAATAGTTTGCGCAACGTTGTTGCCATTGCTGCAGGCATCGTGG
TGTCACGCTCGTCGTTTGGTATGGCTTCATTCAGCTCCGGTTCCCAACGATCAAGGCGAGTTACATGATC
CCCCATGTTGTGCAAAAAAGCGGTTAGCTCCTTCGGTCCTCCGATCGTTGTCAGAAGTAAGTTGGCCGCA
GTGTTATCACTCATGGTTATGGCAGCACTGCATAATTCTCTTACTGTCATGCCATCCGTAAGATGCTTTT
CTGTGACTGGTGAGTACTCAACCAAGTCATTCTGAGAATAGTGTATGCGGCGACCGAGTTGCTCTTGCCC
GGCGTCAACACGGGATAATACCGCGCCACATAGCAGAACTTTAAAAGTGCTCATCATTGGAAAACGTTCT
TCGGGGCGAAAACTCTCAAGGATCTTACCGCTGTTGAGATCCAGTTCGATGTAACCCACTCGTGCACCCA
ACTGATCTTCAGCATCTTTTACTTTCACCAGCGTTTCTGGGTGAGCAAAAACAGGAAGGCAAAATGCCGC
AAAAAAGGGAATAAGGGCGACACGGAAATGTTGAATACTCATACTCTTCCTTTTTCAATATTATTGAAGC
ATTTATCAGGGTTATTGTCTCATGAGCGGATACATATTTGAATGTATTTAGAAAAATAAACAAATAGGGG
TTCCGCGCACATTTCCCCGAAAAGTGCCACCTGACGTCTAAGAAAC
Features (pLannotate 1.2.2; 9 found; start..end, strand, type, name):
    111..2623    +  promoter       Ac5 promoter: Drosophila melanogaster actin 5C promoter
   2668..3600    +  CDS            Rluc: luciferase from the anthozoan coelenterate Renilla reniformis (sea pansy)
   3622..3663    +  CDS            V5 tag: epitope tag from simian virus 5
   3763..3861    -  polyA_signal   SV40 poly(A) signal (fragment): SV40 polyadenylation signal
   3990..4041    +  misc_RNA       sTRSV HHRz: hammerhead ribozyme from the tobacco ringspot virus satellite RNA (Khvorova et al., 2003)
   4068..4539    +  CDS            TcR (fragment): tetracycline efflux protein; tet; confers resistance to tetracycline
   4583..5171    -  rep_origin     ori: high-copy-number ColE1/pMB1/pBR322/pUC origin of replication
   5342..6202    -  CDS            AmpR: β-lactamase; bla; confers resistance to ampicillin, carbenicillin, and related antibiotics
   6203..6307    -  promoter       AmpR promoter: bla
