[The description below was written by a language model from this plasmid's Addgene catalogue record and pLannotate feature annotations shown in this document.]
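Description:
pAc5.1C-RLuc-V5His6-A90-HhR_AD is an insect-cell expression plasmid of about 6.3 kb. The catalogue lists the backbone as unknown, but the name and the annotated parts point to a pAc5.1-type vector. It is propagated in E. coli through a ColE1/pUC-family origin and selected with ampicillin via the β-lactamase gene and its own promoter. The record calls the plasmid low copy even though the annotated origin is of the high-copy type. A partial tetracycline efflux coding fragment is also detected near the origin; it appears to be a non-functional remnant rather than a usable marker.

The expression cassette is driven by the Drosophila melanogaster actin 5C promoter, a strong constitutive promoter used in Drosophila cell lines. It directs transcription of Renilla luciferase fused in frame to a C-terminal V5 epitope; the name also indicates a His6 tag, which the feature table does not annotate. Downstream lie a fragment of the SV40 polyadenylation signal, annotated in reverse orientation, and then a hammerhead ribozyme derived from the tobacco ringspot virus satellite RNA. Together with the name, this arrangement suggests a reporter mRNA whose 3′ end is generated by ribozyme self-cleavage after a template-encoded adenosine tract, rather than by conventional cleavage and polyadenylation. The A tract itself is not annotated, and its length is recorded inconsistently, as A90 in the plasmid name but A60 in the insert and purpose fields. The record states only insect expression as the purpose. Reporters of this design are generally used to study mRNA translation and stability with a defined, internally encoded poly(A) tail. The depositor sequence may be theoretical rather than fully verified.
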