Addgene plasmid #148477: pAc5.1C-RLuc-V5His6-A90-HhR_AD
Purpose: Insect Expression of A60-HhR
Depositing lab: Elisa Izaurralde. Depositing organization: Max Planck Institute for Developmental Biology.
Backbone
  Vector backbone: Unknown
  Vector type: Insect Expression
Growth in bacteria
  Bacterial resistance: Ampicillin, 100 μg/mL
  Growth temperature: 37°C
  Growth strain: DH5alpha
  Copy number: Low Copy
Gene/Insert
  Gene/Insert name: A60-HhR
  Species: Other
  Cloning method: Unknown
Terms and licenses: Academic/Nonprofit Terms; Industry Terms: Not Available to Industry
Depositor comments: Plasmids from this collection were made available to the research community and donated after the lab closed. Please note that the sequence provided by the depositing laboratory may be theoretical/predicted or based on Sanger sequencing results. There may be discrepancies between sequencing results obtained by Addgene and the depositor sequence. If an Addgene verified sequence is not available, please contact before placing your order to request that our lab fully sequence the plasmid.
How to cite: pAc5.1C-RLuc-V5His6-A90-HhR_AD was a gift from Elisa Izaurralde (Addgene plasmid # 148477 ; http://n2t.net/addgene:148477 ; RRID:Addgene_148477)
